>Addgene plasmid #229297 | pXTK060 [Con-Pro_aadA-Broad_PartType8] | addgene full sequence | sequence record 464688 | Addgene NGS Result
TTGAGATCCTTTTTTTCTGCGCGTAATCTGCTGCTTGCAAACAAAAAAACCACCGCTACCAGCGGTGGTT
TGTTTGCCGGATCAAGAGCTACCAACTCTTTTTCCGAAGGTAACTGGCTTCAGCAGAGCGCAGATACCAA
ATACTGTTCTTCTAGTGTAGCCGTAGTTAGGCCACCACTTCAAGAACTCTGTAGCACCGCCTACATACCT
CGCTCTGCTAATCCTGTTACCAGTGGCTGCTGCCAGTGGCGATAAGTCGTGTCTTACCGGGTTGGACTCA
AGACGATAGTTACCGGATAAGGCGCAGCGGTCGGGCTGAACGGGGGGTTCGTGCACACAGCCCAGCTTGG
AGCGAACGACCTACACCGAACTGAGATACCTACAGCGTGAGCTATGAGAAAGCGCCACGCTTCCCGAAGG
GAGAAAGGCGGACAGGTATCCGGTAAGCGGCAGGGTCGGAACAGGAGAGCGCACGAGGGAGCTTCCAGGG
GGAAACGCCTGGTATCTTTATAGTCCTGTCGGGTTTCGCCACCTCTGACTTGAGCGTCGATTTTTGTGAT
GCTCGTCAGGGGGGCGGAGCCTATGGAAAAACGCCAGCAACGCGAGTCGGTCTCTGCTGGAACCTTGACC
GAACGCAGCGGTGGTAACGGCGCAGTGGCGGTTTTCATGGCTTGTTATGACTGTTTTTTTGGGGTACAGT
CTAATGTGAGACCAGAGTAGCCCGCCTAATGAGCGGGCTTTTTTTTAATTCCCCTATTTGTTTATTTTTC
TAAATACATTCAAATATGTATCCGCTCATGAGACAATAACCCTGATAAATGCTTCAATAATATTGAAAAA
GGAAGAGTATGAGCATTCAGCATTTTCGTGTGGCGCTGATTCCGTTTTTTGCGGCGTTTTGCCTGCCGGT
GTTTGCGCATCCGGAAACCCTGGTGAAAGTGAAAGATGCGGAAGATCAACTGGGTGCGCGCGTGGGCTAT
ATTGAACTGGATCTGAACAGCGGCAAAATTCTGGAATCTTTTCGTCCGGAAGAACGTTTTCCGATGATGA
GCACCTTTAAAGTGCTGCTGTGCGGTGCGGTTCTGAGCCGTGTGGATGCGGGCCAGGAACAACTGGGCCG
TCGTATTCATTATAGCCAGAACGATCTGGTGGAATATAGCCCGGTGACCGAAAAACATCTGACCGATGGC
ATGACCGTGCGTGAACTGTGCAGCGCGGCGATTACCATGAGCGATAACACCGCGGCGAACCTGCTGCTGA
CGACCATTGGCGGTCCGAAAGAACTGACCGCGTTTCTGCATAACATGGGCGATCATGTGACCCGTCTGGA
TCGTTGGGAACCGGAACTGAACGAAGCGATTCCGAACGATGAACGTGATACCACCATGCCGGCAGCAATG
GCGACCACCCTGCGTAAACTGCTGACGGGTGAGCTGCTGACCCTGGCAAGCCGCCAGCAACTGATTGATT
GGATGGAAGCGGATAAAGTGGCGGGTCCGCTGCTGCGTAGCGCGCTGCCGGCTGGCTGGTTTATTGCGGA
TAAAAGCGGTGCGGGCGAACGTGGCAGCCGTGGCATTATTGCGGCGCTGGGCCCGGATGGTAAACCGAGC
CGTATTGTGGTGATTTATACCACCGGCAGCCAGGCGACGATGGATGAACGTAACCGTCAGATTGCGGAAA
TTGGCGCGAGCCTGATTAAACATTGGTAAACCGATACAATTAAAGGCTCCTTTTGGAGCCTTTTTTTTTG
GACGACCCTTGTCAGATCAAAGGATCTTC
Features (pLannotate 1.2.2; 4 found; start..end, strand, type, name):
      1..589     +  rep_origin     ori: high-copy-number ColE1/pMB1/pBR322/pUC origin of replication
    757..848     +  promoter       AmpR promoter: bla
    849..1706    +  CDS            bla: BLAT_ECOLX - Experimental evidence at protein level: Swiss-Prot protein existence level 1. TEM-type are the most prevalent beta-lactamases in enterobacteria; they hydrolyze the beta-lactam bond in susceptible beta-lactam antibiotics, thus conferring resistance to penicillins and cephalosporins. TEM-3 and TEM-4 are capable of hydrolyzing cefotaxime and ceftazidime. TEM-5 is capable of hydrolyzing ceftazidime. TEM-6 is capable of hydrolyzing ceftazidime and aztreonam. TEM-8/CAZ-2, TEM- 16/CAZ-7 and TEM-24/CAZ-6 are markedly active against ceftazidime. IRT- 4 shows resistance to beta-lactamase in
   1713..1752    +  terminator     fd terminator: central terminator from bacteriophage fd (Otsuka and Kunisawa, 1982)
