[The description below was written by a language model from this plasmid's Addgene catalogue record and pLannotate feature annotations shown in this document.]
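Description:
pXTK060 [Con-Pro_aadA-Broad_PartType8] is a small Golden Gate part plasmid from the XanthoMoClo modular cloning toolkit, which was developed for genetic engineering of the bacterial genera Xanthobacter and Roseixanthobacter. It is built on the pXTK backbone, catalogued as a bacterial expression vector, and is maintained in E. coli under ampicillin selection. The annotated sequence is only about 1.8 kb. Nearly all of it is maintenance machinery: a ColE1/pMB1/pUC-type origin of replication, the bla (TEM beta-lactamase) gene driven by its own AmpR promoter, and a bacteriophage fd terminator directly downstream of bla. The catalogue lists the plasmid as low copy, whereas the automated annotation labels the origin as a high-copy type; the record does not resolve this discrepancy.

The payload is a synthetic constitutive promoter described as the "broad" version of the aadA promoter, formatted as a Type 8 part in the toolkit's assembly scheme. aadA is the aminoglycoside adenylyltransferase gene that confers spectinomycin/streptomycin resistance. The name therefore suggests a promoter meant to drive a selection marker across a broad range of hosts, although the record does not say this explicitly. The feature table does not annotate the promoter itself. By elimination, it would have to lie in one of the short unannotated stretches, such as the gap between the origin and the AmpR promoter, but its position, its length and the flanking Type IIS restriction sites and overhangs are not recorded. The plasmid serves as a storage and donor vector. The promoter part is released in a Golden Gate reaction and combined with other toolkit parts to build higher-order plasmids.
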