Addgene plasmid #229297: pXTK060 [Con-Pro_aadA-Broad_PartType8]
Purpose: XanthoMoClo Golden Gate Part Plasmid for cloning, contains Constitutive-Promoter_aadA-Broad_PartType8
Depositing lab: Michael Springer. Depositing organization: Harvard Medical School. Publication: XanthoMoClo horizontal line A Robust Modular Cloning Genetic Toolkit for the Genera Xanthobacter and Roseixanthobacter. Soltysiak MPM, Ory ALH, Lee AD, Christophersen CE, Jalihal AP, Springer M. ACS Synth Biol. 2025 Apr 18;14(4):1173-1190. doi: 10.1021/acssynbio.4c00806. Epub 2025 Mar 13. PubMed 40080684.
Backbone
  Vector backbone: pXTK
  Vector type: Bacterial Expression
Growth in bacteria
  Bacterial resistance: Ampicillin, 100 μg/mL
  Growth temperature: 37°C
  Growth strain: DH5alpha
  Copy number: Low Copy
Gene/Insert
  Gene/Insert name: aadA Promoter (Broad) (alt name: Constitutive-Promoter_aadA-Broad_PartType8)
  Species: Synthetic
  Cloning method: Restriction Enzyme; 5′ cloning site unknown (unknown if destroyed)
Terms and licenses: Academic/Nonprofit Terms; Industry Terms: Not Available to Industry
How to cite: pXTK060 [Con-Pro_aadA-Broad_PartType8] was a gift from Michael Springer (Addgene plasmid # 229297 ; http://n2t.net/addgene:229297 ; RRID:Addgene_229297)
